Addgene plasmid #228478: pB4GWcY-MpRTN1
Purpose: Vector for the expression of MpRTN1 fused to the C-terminal half of YFP in plants (for Agrobacterium-mediated genetic transformation.)
Depositing lab: Yutaka Kodama. Depositing organization: Utsunomiya University. Publication: The ER membrane-bending protein RETICULON facilitates chloroplast relocation movement in Marchantia polymorpha. Ishikawa K, Konno R, Hirano S, Fujii Y, Fujiwara M, Fukao Y, Kodama Y. Plant J. 2022 Apr 27. doi: 10.1111/tpj.15787. PubMed 35476214.
Backbone
  Vector backbone: pB4GWcY
  Vector type: Bacterial Expression, Plant Expression
Growth in bacteria
  Bacterial resistance: Spectinomycin, 50 μg/mL
  Growth temperature: 37°C
  Growth strain: DH5alpha
  Copy number: Unknown
Gene/Insert
  Gene/Insert name: MpRTN1
Terms and licenses: Academic/Nonprofit Terms; Industry Terms: Not Available to Industry
How to cite: pB4GWcY-MpRTN1 was a gift from Yutaka Kodama (Addgene plasmid # 228478 ; http://n2t.net/addgene:228478 ; RRID:Addgene_228478)
