[The description below was written by a language model from this plasmid's Addgene catalogue record and pLannotate feature annotations shown in this document.]
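Description:
pB4GWcY-MpRTN1 is a binary T-DNA vector for Agrobacterium-mediated plant transformation, built on the Gateway-compatible pB4GWcY backbone. It expresses MpRTN1, a reticulon (ER membrane-bending protein) of the liverwort Marchantia polymorpha, fused to the C-terminal half of YFP. The backbone carries two replication systems. A ColE1/pBR322-type origin with the bom mobilisation region allows propagation in E. coli, and the pVS1 oriV with its RepA replication and StaA stability genes allows maintenance in Agrobacterium. Bacterial selection is by spectinomycin through the aadA (SmR) gene, which sits outside the T-DNA borders.

Between the nopaline-type left and right border repeats, a CaMV 35S promoter drives the fusion cassette. The MpRTN1 coding region was annotated by homology as an Arabidopsis reticulon-like protein fragment. It is flanked by attB1 and attB2 sites, showing that it was introduced by Gateway recombination. Immediately downstream of attB2 and on the same strand is a short Aequorea-derived fluorescent protein fragment, which corresponds to the C-terminal YFP half, so the tag lies at the C-terminus of MpRTN1. The feature table does not annotate a terminator for this cassette. The T-DNA also contains a NOS promoter driving NeoR/KanR (nptII), which provides aminoglycoside selection of transformed plant cells. Remnants of lacZα and the pUC multiple cloning site also persist from the parental vector.

A split-YFP half of this kind is typically paired with a construct bearing the complementary N-terminal half in bimolecular fluorescence complementation assays of protein–protein interaction in plant cells. The record itself states only the fusion, not the assay. The associated work concerns the role of reticulon in chloroplast relocation movement in Marchantia.
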