Features (pLannotate 1.2.2; 23 found; start..end, strand, type, name):
     20..238     -  CDS            BrUSLEE (fragment): BrUSLEE is a basic (constitutively fluorescent) green fluorescent protein published in 2018, derived from Aequorea victoria.
    228..252     +  protein_bind   attB2: mutant version of attB; recombination site for the Gateway® BP reaction BP Clonase™
    263..865     -  CDS            RTNLB5 (fragment): RTNLE_ARATH - Experimental evidence at protein level: Swiss-Prot protein existence level 1. From Arabidopsis thaliana (Mouse-ear cress).
    985..1009    -  protein_bind   attB1: mutant version of attB; recombination site for the Gateway® BP reaction BP Clonase™
   1035..1376    -  promoter       CaMV 35S promoter: strong constitutive promoter from cauliflower mosaic virus
   1867..1887    +  misc_feature   MCS (fragment): pUC18/19 multiple cloning site
   1890..2044    +  CDS            lacZα (fragment): LacZα fragment of β-galactosidase; lacZ fragment
   2110..2134    +  misc_feature   RB T-DNA repeat: right border repeat from nopaline C58 T-DNA
   2474..2875    +  CDS            Y4CG_SINFN (fragment): Protein inferred from homology: Swiss-Prot protein existence level 3. From Sinorhizobium fredii (strain NBRC 101917 / NGR234).
   3435..4064    +  CDS            pVS1 StaA: stability protein from the Pseudomonas plasmid pVS1 (Heeb et al., 2000)
   4493..5566    +  CDS            pVS1 RepA: replication protein from the Pseudomonas plasmid pVS1 (Heeb et al., 2000)
   5632..5826    +  rep_origin     pVS1 oriV: origin of replication for the Pseudomonas plasmid pVS1 (Heeb et al., 2000)
   6029..6068    +  CDS            rop (fragment): Rop protein, which maintains plasmids at low copy number; rop
   6170..6310    +  misc_feature   bom: basis of mobility region from pBR322
   6496..7084    -  rep_origin     ori: high-copy-number ColE1/pMB1/pBR322/pUC origin of replication
   7330..8117    -  CDS            SmR (fragment): aminoglycoside adenylyltransferase (Murphy, 1985); aadA; confers resistance to spectinomycin and streptomycin
   8128..8184    -  CDS            GmR (fragment): gentamycin acetyltransferase; aacC1; confers resistance to gentamycin
   8360..8383    -  promoter       Pc promoter (fragment): intI1 (promoter lies within the coding sequence); class 1 integron promoter
   8642..8666    +  misc_feature   LB T-DNA repeat: left border repeat from nopaline C58 T-DNA
   8872..9055    +  promoter       NOS promoter: nopaline synthase promoter NOS promoter
   9076..9870    +  CDS            NeoR/KanR: aminoglycoside phosphotransferase from Tn5; aph(3')-II (or nptII); confers resistance to neomycin, kanamycin, and G418 (Geneticin®)
   9891..10040   +  CDS            ble (fragment): BLE_KLEPN - Experimental evidence at protein level: Swiss-Prot protein existence level 1. Binding protein with a strong affinity to the bleomycin family of antibiotics. Binds to CL990; an antimitotic-antibiotic compound. From Klebsiella pneumoniae.
  10047..11      +  CDS            ocd (fragment) (across the origin): OCD_AGRFC - Experimental evidence at protein level: Swiss-Prot protein existence level 1. Catalyzes the conversion of L-ornithine into L-proline with release of ammonia. Is involved in the utilization of nopaline, a catabolic pathway that proceeds through L-arginine and L-ornithine to L-proline. Nopaline is a predominant opine in plant cells transformed with Ti plasmid pTiC58. From Agrobacterium fabrum (strain C58 / ATCC 33970) (Agrobacterium tumefaciens (strain C58)).
>Addgene plasmid #228478 | pB4GWcY-MpRTN1 | addgene full sequence | sequence record 456245 | Addgene NGS Result
AATTCGAGCTCTAAGCTTACTTGTACAGCTCGTCCATGCCGAGAGTGATCCCGGCGGCGGTCACGAACTC
CAGCAGGACCATGTGATCGCGCTTCTCGTTGGGGTCTTTGCTCAGGGCGGACTGGTAGCTCAGGTAGTGG
TTGTCGGGCAGCAGCACGGGGCCGTCGCCGATGGGGGTGTTCTGCTGGTAGTGGTCGGCGAGCTGCACGC
TGCCCATGCTGTTATCAACCACTTTGTACAAGAAAGCTGGGTCCTGCGCCTTCTTGTCCTTGGGCGCAGC
CCTAGGGATTTTACTCAGCAGGAGAGCATCGATCTTTTTGTACTGGACATTAGCCTGATCAACTGCAACC
TTGCCGTACTTGTCAACTTCATCTTCGTACTTCTCATACAGAGCTGGGACCGTATGGGAGGCGACAACAC
CGATGTACACAAGTGTCAAGAAGTTGAACCATCCACCAATAACAGAGAGCACCCAGAGGCCGGCAACCAC
CTTCAGAAAGAGCTTCCAATCCCTTCCGAGAGCAACATCGTGTGCTATTGCAAGGATTTTGTTGATTTCA
ACGCGGAGAGTTTTTGCAGTGTGAACCACGGTGTCTTCAGATAGCGCAAGTTCAGGTAGTGGAGGTGGAG
CTCTGTTCAGAAGACCAGCAGCATTCGACCACAAGAAGAAGATGACAATGAGGAAGAGAAGCACGTTCGA
GACGAGGGACAGTAGAGTGTAACCAGACCACTCGAATAGAATCCAACCGATTGTCGCTCCCGCTAGAACA
CCACCGGACAAAGGCTTGTGCTTCCACAAAAGGACGTCCGCAGCTTTGCCACCGCCAAGTAGCTGATGAA
CTGTCTTTTCCCTGTTAAATAGCCGGCCATGTGAAGATTTGCCCACGGCATGTGATGATGTCGCCGCGGG
GAGCTTCGACAGGTTTTCCACCACGTTGTTTACAGCGGCCGCCACTGCTCCTTCCGCCACATGTTCAGAC
ATGAAGCCTGCTTTTTTGTACAAACTTGTTGATAACTCTAGAGTCCCCCGTGTTCTCTCCAAATGAAATG
AACTTCCTTATATAGAGGAAGGGTCTTGCGAAGGATAGTGGGATTGTGCGTCATCCCTTACGTCAGTGGA
GATATCACATCAATCCACTTGCTTTGAAGACGTGGTTGGAACGTCTTCTTTTTCCACGATGCTCCTCGTG
GGTGGGGGTCCATCTTTGGGACCACTGTCGGCAGAGGCATCTTCAACGATGGCCTTTCCTTTATCGCAAT
GATGGCATTTGTAGGAGCCACCTTCCTTTTCCACTATCTTCACAATAAAGTGACAGATAGCTGGGCAATG
GAATCCGAGGAGGTTTCCGGATATTACCCTTTGTTGAAAAGTCTCAATTGCCCTTTGGTCTTCTGAGACT
GTATCTTTGATATTTTTGGAGTAGACAAGTGTGTCGTGCTCCACCATGTTGACGAAGATTTTCTTCTTGT
CATTGAGTCGTAAGAGACTCTGTATGAACTGTTCGCCAGTCTTTACGGCGAGTTCTGTTAGGTCCTCTAT
TTGAATCTTTGACTCCATGGCCTTTGATTCAGTGGGAACTACCTTTTTAGAGACTCCAATCTCTATTACT
TGCCTTGGTTTGTGAAGCAAGCCTTGAATCGTCCATACTGGAATAGTACTTCTGATCTTGAGAAATATAT
CTTTCTCTGTGTTCTTGATGCAGTTAGTCCTGAATCTTTTGACTGCATCTTTAACCTTCTTGGGAAGGTA
TTTGATTTCCTGGAGATTATTGCTCGGGTAGATCGTCTTGATGAGACCTGCTGCGTAAGCCTCTCTAACC
ATCTGTGGGTTAGCATTCTTTCTGAAATTGAAAAGGCTAATCTGGGGACCTGCAGGCATGCAAGCTTGGC
ACTGGCCGTCGTTTTACAACGTCGTGACTGGGAAAACCCTGGCGTTACCCAACTTAATCGCCTTGCAGCA
CATCCCCCTTTCGCCAGCTGGCGTAATAGCGAAGAGGCCCGCACCGATCGCCCTTCCCAACAGTTGCGCA
GCCTGAATGGCGAATGCTAGAGCAGCTTGAGCTTGGATCAGATTGTCGTTTCCCGCCTTCAGTTTAAACT
ATCAGTGTTTGACAGGATATATTGGCGGGTAAACCTAAGAGAAAAGAGCGTTTATTAGAATAATCGGATA
TTTAAAAGGGCGTGAAAAGGTTTATCCGTTCGTCCATTTGTATGTGCATGCCAACCACAGGGTTCCCCTC
GGGATCAAAGTACTTTGATCCAACCCCTCCGCTGCTATAGTGCAGTCGGCTTCTGACGTTCAGTGCAGCC
GTCTTCTGAAAACGACATGTCGCACAAGTCCTAAGTTACGCGACAGGCTGCCGCCCTGCCCTTTTCCTGG
CGTTTTCTTGTCGCGTGTTTTAGTCGCATAAAGTAGAATACTTGCGACTAGAACCGGAGACATTACGCCA
TGAACAAGAGCGCCGCCGCTGGCCTGCTGGGCTATGCCCGCGTCAGCACCGACGACCAGGACTTGACCAA
CCAACGGGCCGAACTGCACGCGGCCGGCTGCACCAAGCTGTTTTCCGAGAAGATCACCGGCACCAGGCGC
GACCGCCCGGAGCTGGCCAGGATGCTTGACCACCTACGCCCTGGCGACGTTGTGACAGTGACCAGGCTAG
ACCGCCTGGCCCGCAGCACCCGCGACCTACTGGACATTGCCGAGCGCATCCAGGAGGCCGGCGCGGGCCT
GCGTAGCCTGGCAGAGCCGTGGGCCGACACCACCACGCCGGCCGGCCGCATGGTGTTGACCGTGTTCGCC
GGCATTGCCGAGTTCGAGCGTTCCCTAATCATCGACCGCACCCGGAGCGGGCGCGAGGCCGCCAAGGCCC
GAGGCGTGAAGTTTGGCCCCCGCCCTACCCTCACCCCGGCACAGATCGCGCACGCCCGCGAGCTGATCGA
CCAGGAAGGCCGCACCGTGAAAGAGGCGGCTGCACTGCTTGGCGTGCATCGCTCGACCCTGTACCGCGCA
CTTGAGCGCAGCGAGGAAGTGACGCCCACCGAGGCCAGGCGGCGCGGTGCCTTCCGTGAGGACGCATTGA
CCGAGGCCGACGCCCTGGCGGCCGCCGAGAATGAACGCCAAGAGGAACAAGCATGAAACCGCACCAGGAC
GGCCAGGACGAACCGTTTTTCATTACCGAAGAGATCGAGGCGGAGATGATCGCGGCCGGGTACGTGTTCG
AGCCGCCCGCGCACGTCTCAACCGTGCGGCTGCATGAAATCCTGGCCGGTTTGTCTGATGCCAAGCTGGC
GGCCTGGCCGGCCAGCTTGGCCGCTGAAGAAACCGAGCGCCGCCGTCTAAAAAGGTGATGTGTATTTGAG
TAAAACAGCTTGCGTCATGCGGTCGCTGCGTATATGATGCGATGAGTAAATAAACAAATACGCAAGGGGA
ACGCATGAAGGTTATCGCTGTACTTAACCAGAAAGGCGGGTCAGGCAAGACGACCATCGCAACCCATCTA
GCCCGCGCCCTGCAACTCGCCGGGGCCGATGTTCTGTTAGTCGATTCCGATCCCCAGGGCAGTGCCCGCG
ATTGGGCGGCCGTGCGGGAAGATCAACCGCTAACCGTTGTCGGCATCGACCGCCCGACGATTGACCGCGA
CGTGAAGGCCATCGGCCGGCGCGACTTCGTAGTGATCGACGGAGCGCCCCAGGCGGCGGACTTGGCTGTG
TCCGCGATCAAGGCAGCCGACTTCGTGCTGATTCCGGTGCAGCCAAGCCCTTACGACATATGGGCCACCG
CCGACCTGGTGGAGCTGGTTAAGCAGCGCATTGAGGTCACGGATGGAAGGCTACAAGCGGCCTTTGTCGT
GTCGCGGGCGATCAAAGGCACGCGCATCGGCGGTGAGGTTGCCGAGGCGCTGGCCGGGTACGAGCTGCCC
ATTCTTGAGTCCCGTATCACGCAGCGCGTGAGCTACCCAGGCACTGCCGCCGCCGGCACAACCGTTCTTG
AATCAGAACCCGAGGGCGACGCTGCCCGCGAGGTCCAGGCGCTGGCCGCTGAAATTAAATCAAAACTCAT
TTGAGTTAATGAGGTAAAGAGAAAATGAGCAAAAGCACAAACACGCTAAGTGCCGGCCGTCCGAGCGCAC
GCAGCAGCAAGGCTGCAACGTTGGCCAGCCTGGCAGACACGCCAGCCATGAAGCGGGTCAACTTTCAGTT
GCCGGCGGAGGATCACACCAAGCTGAAGATGTACGCGGTACGCCAAGGCAAGACCATTACCGAGCTGCTA
TCTGAATACATCGCGCAGCTACCAGAGTAAATGAGCAAATGAATAAATGAGTAGATGAATTTTAGCGGCT
AAAGGAGGCGGCATGGAAAATCAAGAACAACCAGGCACCGACGCCGTGGAATGCCCCATGTGTGGAGGAA
CGGGCGGTTGGCCAGGCGTAAGCGGCTGGGTTGTCTGCCGGCCCTGCAATGGCACTGGAACCCCCAAGCC
CGAGGAATCGGCGTGAGCGGTCGCAAACCATCCGGCCCGGTACAAATCGGCGCGGCGCTGGGTGATGACC
TGGTGGAGAAGTTGAAGGCCGCGCAGGCCGCCCAGCGGCAACGCATCGAGGCAGAAGCACGCCCCGGTGA
ATCGTGGCAAGCGGCCGCTGATCGAATCCGCAAAGAATCCCGGCAACCGCCGGCAGCCGGTGCGCCGTCG
ATTAGGAAGCCGCCCAAGGGCGACGAGCAACCAGATTTTTTCGTTCCGATGCTCTATGACGTGGGCACCC
GCGATAGTCGCAGCATCATGGACGTGGCCGTTTTCCGTCTGTCGAAGCGTGACCGACGAGCTGGCGAGGT
GATCCGCTACGAGCTTCCAGACGGGCACGTAGAGGTTTCCGCAGGGCCGGCCGGCATGGCCAGTGTGTGG
GATTACGACCTGGTACTGATGGCGGTTTCCCATCTAACCGAATCCATGAACCGATACCGGGAAGGGAAGG
GAGACAAGCCCGGCCGCGTGTTCCGTCCACACGTTGCGGACGTACTCAAGTTCTGCCGGCGAGCCGATGG
CGGAAAGCAGAAAGACGACCTGGTAGAAACCTGCATTCGGTTAAACACCACGCACGTTGCCATGCAGCGT
ACGAAGAAGGCCAAGAACGGCCGCCTGGTGACGGTATCCGAGGGTGAAGCCTTGATTAGCCGCTACAAGA
TCGTAAAGAGCGAAACCGGGCGGCCGGAGTACATCGAGATCGAGCTAGCTGATTGGATGTACCGCGAGAT
CACAGAAGGCAAGAACCCGGACGTGCTGACGGTTCACCCCGATTACTTTTTGATCGATCCCGGCATCGGC
CGTTTTCTCTACCGCCTGGCACGCCGCGCCGCAGGCAAGGCAGAAGCCAGATGGTTGTTCAAGACGATCT
ACGAACGCAGTGGCAGCGCCGGAGAGTTCAAGAAGTTCTGTTTCACCGTGCGCAAGCTGATCGGGTCAAA
TGACCTGCCGGAGTACGATTTGAAGGAGGAGGCGGGGCAGGCTGGCCCGATCCTAGTCATGCGCTACCGC
AACCTGATCGAGGGCGAAGCATCCGCCGGTTCCTAATGTACGGAGCAGATGCTAGGGCAAATTGCCCTAG
CAGGGGAAAAAGGTCGAAAAGGTCTCTTTCCTGTGGATAGCACGTACATTGGGAACCCAAAGCCGTACAT
TGGGAACCGGAACCCGTACATTGGGAACCCAAAGCCGTACATTGGGAACCGGTCACACATGTAAGTGACT
GATATAAAAGAGAAAAAAGGCGATTTTTCCGCCTAAAACTCTTTAAAACTTATTAAAACTCTTAAAACCC
GCCTGGCCTGTGCATAACTGTCTGGCCAGCGCACAGCCGAAGAGCTGCAAAAAGCGCCTACCCTTCGGTC
GCTGCGCTCCCTACGCCCCGCCGCTTCGCGTCGGCCTATCGCGGCCGCTGGCCGCTCAAAAATGGCTGGC
CTACGGCCAGGCAATCTACCAGGGCGCGGACAAGCCGCGCCGTCGCCACTCGACCGCCGGCGCCCACATC
AAGGCACCCTGCCTCGCGCGTTTCGGTGATGACGGTGAAAACCTCTGACACATGCAGCTCCCGGAGACGG
TCACAGCTTGTCTGTAAGCGGATGCCGGGAGCAGACAAGCCCGTCAGGGCGCGTCAGCGGGTGTTGGCGG
GTGTCGGGGCGCAGCCATGACCCAGTCACGTAGCGATAGCGGAGTGTATACTGGCTTAACTATGCGGCAT
CAGAGCAGATTGTACTGAGAGTGCACCATATGCGGTGTGAAATACCGCACAGATGCGTAAGGAGAAAATA
CCGCATCAGGCGCTCTTCCGCTTCCTCGCTCACTGACTCGCTGCGCTCGGTCGTTCGGCTGCGGCGAGCG
GTATCAGCTCACTCAAAGGCGGTAATACGGTTATCCACAGAATCAGGGGATAACGCAGGAAAGAACATGT
GAGCAAAAGGCCAGCAAAAGGCCAGGAACCGTAAAAAGGCCGCGTTGCTGGCGTTTTTCCATAGGCTCCG
CCCCCCTGACGAGCATCACAAAAATCGACGCTCAAGTCAGAGGTGGCGAAACCCGACAGGACTATAAAGA
TACCAGGCGTTTCCCCCTGGAAGCTCCCTCGTGCGCTCTCCTGTTCCGACCCTGCCGCTTACCGGATACC
TGTCCGCCTTTCTCCCTTCGGGAAGCGTGGCGCTTTCTCATAGCTCACGCTGTAGGTATCTCAGTTCGGT
GTAGGTCGTTCGCTCCAAGCTGGGCTGTGTGCACGAACCCCCCGTTCAGCCCGACCGCTGCGCCTTATCC
GGTAACTATCGTCTTGAGTCCAACCCGGTAAGACACGACTTATCGCCACTGGCAGCAGCCACTGGTAACA
GGATTAGCAGAGCGAGGTATGTAGGCGGTGCTACAGAGTTCTTGAAGTGGTGGCCTAACTACGGCTACAC
TAGAAGGACAGTATTTGGTATCTGCGCTCTGCTGAAGCCAGTTACCTTCGGAAAAAGAGTTGGTAGCTCT
TGATCCGGCAAACAAACCACCGCTGGTAGCGGTGGTTTTTTTGTTTGCAAGCAGCAGATTACGCGCAGAA
AAAAAGGATCTCAAGAAGATCCTTTGATCTTTTCTACGGGGTCTGACGCTCAGTGGAACGAAAACTCACG
TTAAGGGATTTTGGTCATGCATGATATATCTCCCAATTTGTGTAGGGCTTATTATGCACGCTTAAAAATA
ATAAAAGCAGACTTGACCTGATAGTTTGGCTGTGAGCAATTATGTGCTTAGTGCATCTAACGCTTGAGTT
AAGCCGCGCCGCGAAGCGGCGTCGGCTTGAACGAATTTCTAGCTAGACATTATTTGCCGACTACCTTGGT
GATCTCGCCTTTCACGTAGTGGACAAATTCTTCCAACTGATCTGCGCGCGAGGCCAAGCGATCTTCTTCT
TGTCCAAGATAAGCCTGTCTAGCTTCAAGTATGACGGGCTGATACTGGGCCGGCAGGCGCTCCATTGCCC
AGTCGGCAGCGACATCCTTCGGCGCGATTTTGCCGGTTACTGCGCTGTACCAAATGCGGGACAACGTAAG
CACTACATTTCGCTCATCGCCAGCCCAGTCGGGCGGCGAGTTCCATAGCGTTAAGGTTTCATTTAGCGCC
TCAAATAGATCCTGTTCAGGAACCGGATCAAAGAGTTCCTCCGCCGCTGGACCTACCAAGGCAACGCTAT
GTTCTCTTGCTTTTGTCAGCAAGATAGCCAGATCAATGTCGATCGTGGCTGGCTCGAAGATACCTGCAAG
AATGTCATTGCGCTGCCATTCTCCAAATTGCAGTTCGCGCTTAGCTGGATAACGCCACGGAATGATGTCG
TCGTGCACAACAATGGTGACTTCTACAGCGCGGAGAATCTCGCTCTCTCCAGGGGAAGCCGAAGTTTCCA
AAAGGTCGTTGATCAAAGCTCGCCGCGTTGTTTCATCAAGCCTTACGGTCACCGTAACCAGCAAATCAAT
ATCACTGTGTGGCTTCAGGCCGCCATCCACTGCGGAGCCGTACAAATGTACGGCCAGCAACGTCGGTTCG
AGATGGCGCTCGATGACGCCAACTACCTCTGATAGTTGAGTCGATACTTCGGCGATCACCGCTTCCCCCA
TGATGTTTAACTTTGTTTTAGGGCGACTGCCCTGCTGCGTAACATCGTTGCTGCTCCATAACATCAAACA
TCGACCCACGGCGTAACGCGCTTGCTGCTTGGATGCCCGAGGCATAGACTGTACCCCAAAAAAACAGTCA
TAACAAGCCATGAAAACCGCCACTGCGCCGTTACCACCGCTGCGTTCGGTCAAGGTTCTGGACCAGTTGC
GTGAGCGCATACGCTACTTGCATTACAGCTTACGAACCGAACAGGCTTATGTCCACTGGGTTCGTGCCCG
AATTGATCACAGGCAGCAACGCTCTGTCATCGTTACAATCAACATGCTACCCTCCGCGAGATCATCCGTG
TTTCAAACCCGGCAGCTTAGTTGCCGTTCTTCCGAATAGCATCGGTAACATGAGCAAAGTCTGCCGCCTT
ACAACGGCTCTCCCGCTGACGCCGTCCCGGACTGATGGGCTGCCTGTATCGAGTGGTGATTTTGTGCCGA
GCTGCCGGTCGGGGAGCTGTTGGCTGGCTGGTGGCAGGATATATTGTGGTGTAAACAAATTGACGCTTAG
ACAACTTAATAACACATTGCGGACGTTTTTAATGTACTGAATTAACGCCGAATTAGGCTGAATTTATTTC
TGAATTCATCATGAGCGGAGAATTAAGGGAGTCACGTTATGACCCCCGCCGATGACGCGGGACAAGCCGT
TTTACGTTTGGAACTGACAGAACCGCAACGTTGAAGGAGCCACTCAGCCGCGGGTTTCTGGAGTTTAATG
AGCTAAGCACATACGTCAGAAACCATTATTGCGCGTTCAAAAGTCGCCTAAGGTCACTATCAGCTAGCAA
ATATTTCTTGTCAAAAATGCTCCACTGACGTTCCATAAATTCCCCTCGGTATCCAATTAGAGTCTCATAT
TCACTCTCAATCCAAATAATCTGCACCGGATCTGGATCGTTTCGCATGATTGAACAAGATGGATTGCACG
CAGGTTCTCCGGCCGCTTGGGTGGAGAGGCTATTCGGCTATGACTGGGCACAACAGACAATCGGCTGCTC
TGATGCCGCCGTGTTCCGGCTGTCAGCGCAGGGGCGCCCGGTTCTTTTTGTCAAGACCGACCTGTCCGGT
GCCCTGAATGAACTGCAGGACGAGGCAGCGCGGCTATCGTGGCTGGCCACGACGGGCGTTCCTTGCGCAG
CTGTGCTCGACGTTGTCACTGAAGCGGGAAGGGACTGGCTGCTATTGGGCGAAGTGCCGGGGCAGGATCT
CCTGTCATCTCACCTTGCTCCTGCCGAGAAAGTATCCATCATGGCTGATGCAATGCGGCGGCTGCATACG
CTTGATCCGGCTACCTGCCCATTCGACCACCAAGCGAAACATCGCATCGAGCGAGCACGTACTCGGATGG
AAGCCGGTCTTGTCGATCAGGATGATCTGGACGAAGAGCATCAGGGGCTCGCGCCAGCCGAACTGTTCGC
CAGGCTCAAGGCGCGCATGCCCGACGGCGATGATCTCGTCGTGACCCATGGCGATGCCTGCTTGCCGAAT
ATCATGGTGGAAAATGGCCGCTTTTCTGGATTCATCGACTGTGGCCGGCTGGGTGTGGCGGACCGCTATC
AGGACATAGCGTTGGCTACCCGTGATATTGCTGAAGAGCTTGGCGGCGAATGGGCTGACCGCTTCCTCGT
GCTTTACGGTATCGCCGCTCCCGATTCGCAGCGCATCGCCTTCTATCGCCTTCTTGACGAGTTCTTCTGA
GCGGGACTCTGGGGTTCGAAATGACCGACCAAGCGACGCCCAACCTGCCATCACGAGATTTCGATTCCAC
CGCCGCCTTCTATGAAAGGTTGGGCTTCGGAATCGTTTTCCGGGACGCCGGCTGGATGATCCTCCAGCGC
GGGGATCTCATGCTGGAGTTCTTCGCCCACGGGATCTCTGCGGAACAGGCGGTCGAAGGTGCCGATATCA
TTACGACAGCAACGGCCGACAAGCACAACGCCACGATCCTGAGCGACAATATGATCGGGCCCGGCGTCCA
CATCAACGGCGTCGGCGGCGACTGCCCAGGCAAGACCGAGATGCACCGCGATATCTTGCTGCGTTCGGAT
ATTTTCGTGGAGTTCCCGCCACAGACCCGGATGA
